>Addgene plasmid #222562 | pPB-cT3G-cERP2-MEIOC | addgene full sequence | sequence record 442401 | Addgene NGS Result
ATCACCTCGAGTTTACTCCCTATCAGTGATAGAGAACGTATGAAGAGTTTACTCCCTATCAGTGATAGAG
AACGTATGCAGACTTTACTCCCTATCAGTGATAGAGAACGTATAAGGAGTTTACTCCCTATCAGTGATAG
AGAACGTATGACCAGTTTACTCCCTATCAGTGATAGAGAACGTATCTACAGTTTACTCCCTATCAGTGAT
AGAGAACGTATATCCAGTTTACTCCCTATCAGTGATAGAGAACGTATAAGCTTGCCTATATAAGCAGAGC
TCGTTTAGTGAACCGTCAGATCGCCTGGAGACGCCATCCACGCTGTTTTGACCTCCATAGAAGACACCGG
GACCGATCCAGCCTACCACAAGTTTGTACAAAAAAGCAGGCTGCCACCATGGAAGTTAGACGCGGAGATA
CATGCCCAAGACCCCATCCTTCCGGGCTTCGGGAAGAAGGACTTGAGCCCAAAGTCGCGTTCCCCGGAGG
TGCGAATCGCTGTTGGAACCTCGGCGCCGACGCCGGCAGCAGGTTAACCGACGTCTTCGGCAGCGTGATG
TTGACTGGCTCCGCTTCCTTCTACGATTGCTACACATCGCAGAGTGAAGACAATGTAGACCTAAGGCAGA
CCTATACTCCATTTTCTTCAACAGAATATTCAAGTTCTGTAGATTCTTCACTTTTCTGTGCACCATGGTC
TACTTATGGAGATGACATTAAACAACCTTCTAATTCTCAGATCAGTATAAAGAACAGGATTCAAACAGAA
AGAAATGACTATGGCAGTGAAACAGACTTATATGGACTTGTGTCTAACATTTTGGAAGAACAAGATAAGT
CACAGCCATATTTTGCTGAAGGGACCTGCTCCTCCAATTTAAAGTCAGTTTGGCCAATGAACACAAGCAG
ATTTGCAGATCACCATGACCTCTTAACAGAAACCAAAAGGCCAATAGATACAGTCATCTCTCAGCAAGCT
TTTTATAGTGATGAATCTGTGTCAGCAATGGAAAAGCAATACCTGCGTAACAGTAATCTCACACCACAAC
AAAAAATAGATGAACTTCATCATGGATTTACTGGTTTAGATCTTGAAGAACAATGGATGTACCCCTCACG
AAGTGATCATTCTAACTGTCACAATATTCAGACAAATGATACAGCTAAGACAACATTCCAAGAATATCCA
CTTATCAAAAACTGTTTTACACCCCAAACTGGTCTGTCTGATATCATGAAAGAATCAGGAGTTGATATCT
ACCATTATGGAAGAGACAGAATATGTACTAAAGGTCTTGAAGCACCACTACAGCAAAAAAGGGCAGAGAT
GTTCCTCAGTCAGTTCAACCGATATAACGAGAACGTGGACTACTGCCGCTACCCAGAGTATGTTCATCCT
AATAAGGCTAAGCTTAATAAATGTTCAAATTTTAGTGTCCAAGATAGCAAAAAATTAGCCAATGGCACAC
CTGAAACACCAACTGTAGAAGCAGACACCTACACAAAGTTATTTCAGGTTAAGCCAGCGAATCAGAAAAA
AATGGAGGAGACAATCCCTGATCAGCAGAATTTCACATTTCCAAAAACTACGCCACATCTGACAGAGAAA
CAGTTTGCAAAGGAAGCAGTATTCACTGCTGATTTTGGCTTAACATCAGAATATGGACTAAAACCTCACA
CAGCTTGTCCCGCTAATGATTTTGCTAACGTCACAGAAAAGCAACAGTTTGCTAAACCTGATCCCCCACA
TTCTGAGTATTTTAAATCAGTGAATTTATTATCAAACTCAGCAACATCTTCAGGAGGTATCAATTTAAAC
AGACCAACTTGGATGAATGTTCAAACAAAAAATAACACTCCTATTCCTTATCGAAATCAAGGTAACTTGA
TGAAATTAAATAGTCATTTAAGTGCAGCTTCAAAAGGTTCTAACCATTCTTCAGATTTCCCCCAACTATC
ATCCACAAACTTAACCCCAAATAGCAATTTATTTCAGAAATATTGCCAAGAAAACCCTTCAGCATTTTCT
AGTTTTGATTTTAGTTACAGTGGTGCAGAAAGAATCCAATCTGTCAATCACATAGAAGGACTAACAAAGC
CTGGAGAAGAAAATCTCTTCAAATTGGTTACGGATAAAAAAATAAAGCAGCCAAATGGATTTTGTGATAA
CTATTCAGCTCAGAAGTATGGGATAATTGAAAATGTAAACAAACATAATTTTCAAGCCAAGCCCCAGAGT
GGACATTATGATCCTGAGGAAGGTCCAAAGCATTTAGATGGCTTATCACAAAATACATACCAAGATCTAC
TGGAGTCACAGGGTCATTCTAATAGCCACAGAACGAGAGGTGGAGACAATAGCCGTGTGAATCGCACACA
AGTGTCATGCTTTTCTAATAATTATATGATGGGAGATTTAAGGCATAATCAGTGTTTTCAACAACTTGGT
TCAAATGGGTTTCCCCTAAGATCCACCCACCCATTTGGCCATTCAGTTGTTCCACTGTTGGATTCCTATG
ACTTACTTTCTTATGATGACTTAAGCCATTTGTACCCTTATTTTAATATGATGTATGGTGATAATTCTTT
TTCTGGTCTCATGCCAACTTTTGGATTTCAAAGACCAATTAAAACCCGTAGTGGACCAGCCAGTGAACTT
CATATTCGTCTAGAAGAGTGCTGTGAACAATGGAGAGCATTAGAAAAAGAGAGAAAAAAGACTGAATTAG
CCCTTGCCAAGAATTATCCTGGAAAAAAAGTATCCAGTACTAACAACACTCCAGTTCCAAGGCTGACTTC
CAACCCATCTAGAGTTGATCGCTTAATTGTGGATGAACTTCGAGAACTAGCCAGAGTTGTGACTTTACTA
GGCAAAATGGAACGTCTTCGGAGTTCTCTTCTTCATGCCAGTATCTCTACTGCTCTTGATAGACACTTGG
AGTCTATTCACATTGTACAGTCACGTAGAAAGGATGAAATTGTTAATGCTTCCAATCGGCAAAGGCAAGG
AGTTCCTAGATGCCAAGATGACAGAGATGTTTTTGCCCTTGCTTCTGCAATTAAAGAGATGTGTGTGGCT
ACTCGGAAAACACGCACTGCCCTGTGGTGTGCACTGCAGATGACCTTGCCAAAAACAGCCAGTACAGCTG
ATGTGGTAAAGCCTTTACAAGATACAGTAAACTGTGAAGATAAAGTCCATGAAAGCATAAATAGTAGCAA
TCCAATGAACCAGAGAGGTGAAACAAACAAACATTAAACCCAGCTTTCTTGTACAAAGTGGTATACCCAT
ACGATGTTCCAGATTACGCTTAGTAATGAGAAATACTCAGAAGATGTCACTCACCATAGTCCGCAGTGAA
AGATAAATGATCGATTTTGAGTACGATTACTCGTTTTAGAGCTAGAAATAGCAAGTAGGCCACTGAGCAA
GAACTATGAATGAGATCTTTAGACATATTGCGGCCGCTTTCTCCGCGATCCAGACATGATAAGATACATT
GATGAGTTTGGACAAACCAAAACTAGAATGCAGTGAAAAAAATGCCTTATTTGTGAAATTTGTGATGCTA
TTGCCTTATTTGTAACCATTATAAGCTGCAATAAACAAGTTATCTATAACAAGAAAATATATATATAATA
AGTTATCACGTAAGTAGAACATGAAATAACAATATAATTATCGTATGAGTTAAATCTTAAAAGTCACGTA
AAAGATAATCATGCGTCATTTTGACTCACGCGGTCGTTATAGTTCAAAATCAGTGACACTTACCGCATTG
ACAAGCACGCCTCACGGGAGCTCCAAGCGGCGACTGAGATGTCCTAAATGCACAGCGACGGATTCGCGCT
ATTTAGAAAGAGAGAGCAATATTTCAAGAATGCATGCGTCAATTTTACGCAGACTATCTTTCTAGGGTTA
AGAATTCACTGGCCGTCGTTTTACAACGTCGTGACTGGGAAAACCCTGGCGTTACCCAACTTAATCGCCT
TGCAGCACATCCCCCTTTCGCCAGCTGGCGTAATAGCGAAGAGGCCCGCACCGATCGCCCTTCCCAACAG
TTGCGCAGCCTGAATGGCGAATGGCGCCTGATGCGGTATTTTCTCCTTACGCATCTGTGCGGTATTTCAC
ACCGCATATGGTGCACTCTCAGTACAATCTGCTCTGATGCCGCATAGTTAAGCCAGCCCCGACACCCGCC
AACACCCGCTGACGCGCCCTGACGGGCTTGTCTGCTCCCGGCATCCGCTTACAGACAAGCTGTGACCATG
TCTCCGGGAGCTGCATGTGTCAGAGGTTTTCACCGTCATCACCGAAACACGCGAGTTCGAAAGGGCCTCG
TGATACGCCTATTTTTATAGGTTAATGTCATGATAATAATGGTTTCTTAGACGTCAGGTGGCACTTTTCG
GGGAAATGTGCGCGGAACCCCTATTTGTTTATTTTTCTAAATACATTCAAATATGTATCCGCTCATGAGA
CAATAACCCTGATAAATGCTTCAATAATATTGAAAAAGGAAGAGTATGAGTATTCAACATTTCCGTGTCG
CCCTTATTCCCTTTTTTGCGGCATTTTGCCTTCCTGTTTTTGCTCACCCAGAAACGCTGGTGAAAGTAAA
AGATGCTGAAGATCAGTTGGGTGCACGAGTGGGTTACATCGAACTGGATCTCAACAGCGGTAAGATCCTT
GAGAGTTTTCGCCCCGAAGAACGTTTTCCAATGATGAGCACTTTTAAAGTTCTGCTATGTGGCGCGGTAT
TATCCCGTATTGACGCCGGGCAAGAGCAACTCGGTCGCCGCATACACTATTCTCAGAATGACTTGGTTGA
GTACTCACCAGTCACAGAAAAGCATCTTACGGATGGCATGACAGTAAGAGAATTATGCAGTGCTGCCATA
ACCATGAGTGATAACACTGCGGCCAACTTACTTCTGACAACGATCGGAGGACCGAAGGAGCTAACCGCTT
TTTTGCACAACATGGGGGATCATGTAACTCGCCTTGATCGTTGGGAACCGGAGCTGAATGAAGCCATACC
AAACGACGAGCGTGACACCACGATGCCTGTAGCAATGGCAACAACGTTGCGCAAACTATTAACTGGCGAA
CTACTTACTCTAGCTTCCCGGCAACAATTAATAGACTGGATGGAGGCGGATAAAGTTGCAGGACCACTTC
TGCGCTCGGCCCTTCCGGCTGGCTGGTTTATTGCTGATAAATCTGGAGCCGGTGAGCGTGGTTCACGCGG
TATCATTGCAGCACTGGGGCCAGATGGTAAGCCCTCCCGTATCGTAGTTATCTACACGACGGGGAGTCAG
GCAACTATGGATGAACGAAATAGACAGATCGCTGAGATAGGTGCCTCACTGATTAAGCATTGGTAACTGT
CAGACCAAGTTTACTCATATATACTTTAGATTGATTTAAAACTTCATTTTTAATTTAAAAGGATCTAGGT
GAAGATCCTTTTTGATAATCTCATGACCAAAATCCCTTAACGTGAGTTTTCGTTCCACTGAGCGTCAGAC
CCCGTAGAAAAGATCAAAGGATCTTCTTGAGATCCTTTTTTTCTGCGCGTAATCTGCTGCTTGCAAACAA
AAAAACCACCGCTACCAGCGGTGGTTTGTTTGCCGGATCAAGAGCTACCAACTCTTTTTCCGAAGGTAAC
TGGCTTCAGCAGAGCGCAGATACCAAATACTGTTCTTCTAGTGTAGCCGTAGTTAGGCCACCACTTCAAG
AACTCTGTAGCACCGCCTACATACCTCGCTCTGCTAATCCTGTTACCAGTGGCTGCTGCCAGTGGCGATA
AGTCGTGTCTTACCGGGTTGGACTCAAGACGATAGTTACCGGATAAGGCGCAGCGGTCGGGCTGAACGGG
GGGTTCGTGCACACAGCCCAGCTTGGAGCGAACGACCTACACCGAACTGAGATACCTACAGCGTGAGCTA
TGAGAAAGCGCCACGCTTCCCGAAGGGAGAAAGGCGGACAGGTATCCGGTAAGCGGCAGGGTCGGAACAG
GAGAGCGCACGAGGGAGCTTCCAGGGGGAAACGCCTGGTATCTTTATAGTCCTGTCGGGTTTCGCCACCT
CTGACTTGAGCGTCGATTTTTGTGATGCTCGTCAGGGGGGCGGAGCCTATGGAAAAACGCCAGCAACGCG
GCCTTTTTACGGTTCCTGGCCTTTTGCTGGCCTTTTGCTCACATGTTCTTTCCTGCGTTATCCCCTGATT
CTGTGGATAACCGTATTACCGCCTTTGAGTGAGCTGATACCGCTCGCCGCAGCCGAACGACCGAGCGCAG
CGAGTCAGTGAGCGAGGAAGCGGATGAGCGCCCAATACGCAAACCGCCTCTCACCGCGCGTTGGCCGATT
CATTAATGCAGCTGGCACGACAGGTTTCCCGACTGGAAAGCGGGCAGTGAGCGCAACGCAAACCGCCTCT
CCCCGCGCGTTGGCCGATTCATTAATGCAGCTGGCACGACAGGTTTCCCGACTGGAAAGCGGGCAGTGAG
CGCAACGCAATTAATGTGAGTTAGCTCACTCATTAGGCACCCCAGGCTTTACACTTTATGCTTCCGGCTC
GTATGTTGTGTGGAATTGTGAGCGGATAACAATTTCACACAGGAAACAGCTATGACCATGATTACGCCAA
GGTCGACTTAACCCTAGAAAGATAATCATATTGTGACGTACGTTAAAGATAATCATGCGTAAAATTGACG
CATGTGTTTTATCGGTCTGTATATCGAGGTTTATTTATTAATTTGAATAGATATTAAGTTTTATTATATT
TACACTTACATACTAATAATAAATTCAACAAACAATTTATTTATGTTTATTTATTTATTAAAAAAAAACA
AAAACTCAAAATTTCTTCTATAAAGTAACAAAACTTTTAGCAGTGAAAAAAATGCTTTATTTGTGAAATT
TGTGATGCTATTGCTTTATTTGTAACCATTATAAGCTGCAATAAACAAGTTAACAACAACAATTGCATTC
ATTTTATGTTTCAGGTTCAGGGGGAGGTGTGGGAGGTTTTTTAAAGCAAGTAAAACCTCTACAAATGTGG
TATGGCTGATTATGATCCTCTGGAGATTCATGCGCCAGGTTTTCTGGTCATGCACCACGTTCGTGGGCCC
TCAGGAACCTCCACGTCAGCGGTAACTGTGAAGCCCAGTCGCTCGTAAAAAGGAAGATTCCGGGGAGCAC
TGGTTTCGAGGAACGCCGGCACGCCAGCCCGTTCCGCGGCCTCAACACCAGGAAGAACGACAGCGCTTCC
CAAACCTTTACCTTGGTGATCTGGGCTGACACCGACAGTGGCAAGAAACCACGCAGGCTCCTTTGGTCTA
TGAGGAGCCAGCAAGCCCTCCATTTGCTGTTGTGCCGCCAACCTACTCCCTGACAGCTCGGCCATCCGCG
GACCTATTTCCGCGAACACTGCGCCGGCTTCGACGCTTTCCGGAGTAGTCCAGACCGCAACTGCGGCACC
ATCGTCCGCAACCCAAACTTTACCAATGTCCAGACCCACGCGCGTAAGAAACAGCTCTTGCAACTCAGTT
ACCCTCTCTATGTGTCTGTCCGGATCTACGGTATGGCGGGTCGCTGGATAATCTGCAAATGCTGCGGCAA
GTGTTCGGACAGCCCGTGGTACATCGTCACGGGTAGCGAGCCTAACAGTGGGCTTATATTCCGTCATGGG
GCCGGGGTTCTCCTCCACGTCGCCGGCCTGCTTCAGCAGGCTGAAGTTGGTGGCGCCGCTGCCCCCGGGG
AGCATGTCAAGGTCAAAATCGTCAAGAGCGTCAGCAGGCAGCATATCAAGGTCAAAGTCGTCAAGGGCAT
CGGCTGGGAGCATGTCTAAGTCAAAATCGTCAAGGGCGTCGGTCGGCCCGCCGCTTTCGCACTTTAGCTG
TTTCTCCAGGCCACATATGATTAGTTCCAGGCCGAAAAGGAAGGCAGGTTCGGCTCCCTGCCGGTCGAAC
AGCTCAATTGCTTGTTTCAGAAGTGGGGGCATAGAATCGGTGGTAGGTGTCTCTCTTTCCTCTTTTGCTA
CTTGATGCTCCTGTTCCTCCAATACGCAGCCCAGTGTAAAGTGGCCCACGGCGGACAGAGCGTACAGTGC
GTTCTCCAGGGAGAAGCCTTGCTGACACAGGAACGCGAGCTGATTTTCCAGGGTTTCGTACTGTTTCTCT
GTTGGGCGGGTGCCGAGATGCACTTTAGCCCCGTCACGATGTGAGAGGAGAGCACAGCGGTATGACTTGG
CGTTGTTCCGCAGAAAGTCTTGCCATGACTCGCCTTCCAGGGGGCAGGAGTGGGTATGATGCCTGTCCAG
CATCTCGATTGGCAGGGCATCGAGCAGGGCCCGCTTGTTCTTCACGTGCCAGTACAGGGTAGGCTGCTCA
ACTCCCAGCTTTTGAGCGAGTTTCCTTGTCGTCAGGCCTTCGATACCGACTCCATTGAGTAATTCCAGAG
CAGAGTTTATGACTTTGCTCTTGTCCAGTCTAGACATCTTATCGTCATCGTCTTTGTAATCCATGGTGGC
GGATCCCGCGTCACGACACCTGTGTTCTGGCGGCAAACCCGTTGCGAAAAAGAACGTTCACGGCGACTAC
TGCACTTATATACGGTTCTCCCCCACCCTCGGGAAAAAGGCGGAGCCAGTACACGACATCACTTTCCCAG
TTTACCCCGCGCCACCTTCTCTAGGCACCGGTTCAATTGCCGACCCCTCCCCCCAACTTCTCGGGCACTG
TGGGCCATGTGCGCTCTGCCCCATGGTAATAGCCATGACTAATACGTAGATGTACTGCCAAGTAGGAAAG
TGCCATAAGGTCATGTACTGGGCATAATGCCAGGCGGGCCATTTACCGTCATTGACGTCAATAGGGGGCG
TACTTGGCATATGATACACTTGATGTACTGCCAAGTGGGCAGTTTACCGTAAATACTCCACCCATTGACG
TCAATGGAAAGTGCCTATTGGCGTTACTATGGGAACATACGTCATTATTGACGTCAATGGGCGGGGGTCG
TTGGGCGGTCAGCCAGGCGGGCCATTTACCGTAAGTTATGTAACGCGGAACTCCATATATGGGCTATGAA
CTAATGACCCCGTAATTGATTACTATTAATAACTAGTCAATAATCAATGTCATAAGCTCTAATCGCATAA
TCGAGCTAAGAGCGATTAATATGCTTAGCTAGCTTAGCTAAGCTAGATTTCTCTATTCTCCCACAATATA
TAGCAGCTATTAGCTTAGCAGTCCGAATACGATCGTCCACGATCCATAAGCGTAACACATTTGAGTAGCG
ACTGACGGGCACCGGAGCCACTCGAGTGGAATT
Features (pLannotate 1.2.2; 27 found; start..end, strand, type, name):
      9..257     +  promoter       TRE3GV promoter (fragment): 3rd-generation Tet-responsive promoter that can be activated by binding of Tet-On® 3G, optimized for retroviral and lentiviral vectors
    264..305     +  promoter       tight TRE promoter (fragment): Tet-responsive promoter PTight, consisting of seven tet operator sequences followed by the minimal CMV promoter
    368..392     +  protein_bind   attB1: mutant version of attB; recombination site for the Gateway® BP reaction BP Clonase™
    399..3254    +  CDS            MEIOC: MEIOC_HUMAN - Also known as C17orf104. Experimental evidence at transcript level: Swiss-Prot protein existence level 2. Is required for meiosis completion in both male and female germ cells. Confers stability to numerous meiotic mRNAs in gonads allowing proper initiation and progression into meiosis prophase I. The function may involve YTHDC2 and is independent of induction by retinoic acid (RA). Maintains an extended meiotic prophase I by properly promoting the transition from a mitotic to a meiotic cell cycle program by binding transcripts through its interaction with YTHDC2 that regulate th
   3258..3282    -  protein_bind   attB2: mutant version of attB; recombination site for the Gateway® BP reaction BP Clonase™
   3284..3312    +  CDS            3xHA (fragment): three tandem HA epitope tags
   3350..3372    +  promoter       SNR52 promoter (fragment): promoter for the S. cerevisiae small nucleolar RNA gene SNR52
   3393..3416    +  misc_RNA       gRNA scaffold (fragment): guide RNA scaffold for the Streptococcus pyogenes CRISPR/Cas9 system
   3477..3611    -  polyA_signal   SV40 poly(A) signal: SV40 polyadenylation signal
   3924..4081    +  CDS            lacZα (fragment): LacZα fragment of β-galactosidase; lacZ fragment
   4087..4186    -  misc_feature   bom (fragment): basis of mobility region from pBR322
   4290..4325    -  CDS            rop (fragment): Rop protein, which maintains plasmids at low copy number; rop
   4421..4525    +  promoter       AmpR promoter: bla
   4526..5386    +  CDS            AmpR: β-lactamase; bla; confers resistance to ampicillin, carbenicillin, and related antibiotics
   5557..6145    +  rep_origin     ori: high-copy-number ColE1/pMB1/pBR322/pUC origin of replication
   6328..6420    +  CDS            lacI (fragment): lac repressor; lacI; The lac repressor binds to the lac operator to inhibit transcription in E. coli. This inhibition can be relieved by adding lactose or isopropyl-β-D-thiogalactopyranoside (IPTG).
   6426..6509    +  CDS            lacI (fragment): lac repressor; lacI; The lac repressor binds to the lac operator to inhibit transcription in E. coli. This inhibition can be relieved by adding lactose or isopropyl-β-D-thiogalactopyranoside (IPTG).
   6522..6543    +  protein_bind   CAP binding site: CAP binding activates transcription in the presence of cAMP. E. coli catabolite activator protein
   6558..6588    +  promoter       lac promoter: promoter for the E. coli lac operon
   6596..6612    +  protein_bind   lac operator: The lac repressor binds to the lac operator to inhibit transcription in E. coli. This inhibition can be relieved by adding lactose or isopropyl-β-D-thiogalactopyranoside (IPTG). lac repressor encoded by lacI
   6900..6981    -  polyA_signal   SV40 poly(A) signal: SV40 polyadenylation signal
   7004..7087    -  CDS            large T antigen (fragment): large T antigen from SV40 (simian virus 40)
   7101..7697    -  CDS            pac: PUAC_STRAD - Protein predicted: Swiss-Prot protein existence level 4. Detoxification of puromycin. From Streptomyces alboniger.
   7770..7880    -  CDS            VP48: 3 tandem repeats of the minimal activation domain of herpes simplex virus VP16 (Cheng et al., 2013)
   7810..8507    -  CDS            rtTA3 (fragment): reverse tetracycline transactivator 3 activates expression from Tet-responsive promoters in the presence of doxycycline
   8560..8771    -  promoter       EF-1α core promoter: core promoter for human elongation factor EF-1α
   8772..9151    -  enhancer       CMV enhancer: human cytomegalovirus immediate early enhancer
