[The description below was written by a language model from this plasmid's Addgene catalogue record and pLannotate feature annotations shown in this document.]
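Description:
pPB-cT3G-cERP2-MEIOC is a mammalian expression plasmid built on the pPB-cT3G-cERP2 backbone and described as a PiggyBac transposon vector for doxycycline-inducible expression of human MEIOC (also known as C17orf104). In bacteria it is maintained as a high-copy plasmid through a ColE1/pUC-type origin and selected with ampicillin via the β-lactamase gene. Stable mammalian integrants are selected with puromycin. The automated feature table does not annotate the PiggyBac terminal repeats, so the transposon design rests on the catalogue description. In such vectors, co-delivered transposase excises the cargo between the repeats and inserts it into the host genome.

The payload is an all-in-one Tet-On system arranged as two divergent units. A third-generation Tet-responsive promoter (TRE3G-type) drives the MEIOC coding sequence, which is flanked by attB1 and attB2 sites left by Gateway cloning and followed by an SV40 polyadenylation signal. On the opposite strand, a CMV enhancer fused to the EF-1α core promoter constitutively drives a reverse tetracycline transactivator (annotated as rtTA3 with VP16-derived activation repeats). This is followed by the puromycin N-acetyltransferase gene (pac) and a second SV40 poly(A) signal. How the two reading frames are linked is not annotated. Doxycycline lets the transactivator bind the TRE and switch on MEIOC.

Several short hits, including the 3xHA, SNR52 promoter, gRNA scaffold, lacZα, lacI and rop fragments, are partial matches and probably backbone remnants rather than functional parts. MEIOC stabilises meiotic transcripts and promotes entry into meiotic prophase I. The associated work concerns inducing meiosis from human pluripotent stem cells, which fits use of the plasmid for controlled MEIOC overexpression in such cells.
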