Addgene plasmid #222562: pPB-cT3G-cERP2-MEIOC
Purpose: PiggyBac transposon plasmid for doxycycline inducible expression of MEIOC
Depositing lab: George Church. Depositing organization: Harvard Medical School. Publication: Induction of Meiosis from Human Pluripotent Stem Cells. Pierson Smela M, Adams J, Ma C, Breimann L, Widocki U, Shioda T, Church GM. bioRxiv 2024.05.31.596483 10.1101/2024.05.31.596483.
Backbone
  Vector backbone: pPB-cT3G-cERP2
  Vector type: Mammalian Expression
  Selectable markers: Puromycin
Growth in bacteria
  Bacterial resistance: Ampicillin, 100 μg/mL
  Growth temperature: 37°C
  Growth strain: DH5alpha
  Copy number: High Copy
Gene/Insert
  Gene/Insert name: MEIOC
  Species: H. sapiens (human)
  Entrez Gene: C17orf104 (a.k.a. FLJ35848, FLJ40428, MGC43301)
  Cloning method: Gateway Cloning
Terms and licenses: Academic/Nonprofit Terms; Industry Terms: Not Available to Industry
Depositor comments: Please visit https://doi.org/10.1101/2024.05.31.596483 for bioRxiv preprint.
How to cite: pPB-cT3G-cERP2-MEIOC was a gift from George Church (Addgene plasmid # 222562 ; http://n2t.net/addgene:222562 ; RRID:Addgene_222562)
